>Addgene plasmid #170634 | pUC57-Ter | addgene full sequence | sequence record 338928 | Addgene NGS Result
CCAATGATGCGAAAAAACCCCGCCGAAGCGGGGTTTTTTGCGAAAAAAATAGGGATAACAGGGTAATGTT
TAAACTGTTGATACAACCATAAAATGATAATTACACCCATAAATTGATAATTATCACACCCATAAATTGA
TATTGCCTCTTCATGGTCTAAACTTCAGTAAGTTTACGACATTTTCATGAAGAGGTCATTTCCGGGAATT
CCATGGTCGACATGCATAAGCTTCCTAGGAATAATTTTGTTTAACTTTAAGAAGGAGATATACATATGGC
TAGCTAAGCAGAAAGTCAAAAGCCTCCGACCGGAGGCTTTTGACTATTGCTCAACAGGTAAGGCGCGAGG
TTACGCGTCTCGAGTTAATTAAACTAGTGAGCTCGGTACCCGGGGATCCTCTAGAGGTC
[107 nt withheld, positions 410-516]
AAGCT
[105 nt withheld, positions 522-626]
AAGCTCTGCCTCGCGCGTTTCGGTGATGACGGTGAAAACCTCTGACACATGCAGCTCCCGGAGACGGTCA
CAGCTTGTCTGTAAGCGGATGCCGGGAGCAGACAAGCCCGTCAGGGCGCGTCAGCGGGTGTTGGCGGGTG
TCGGGGCGCAGCCATGACCCAGTCACGTAGCGATAGCGGAGTGTATGGGCTCGATCCCCTCGGATCCAAT
TGGTCCTTACTGCAGTAGTTTTGCTGAAATACTCGATTCACAAAAATATCAACTTATGGTTGTTTTGTGA
GATATCAATATATGGTTGTTTTGTGGTTAAGTTGCTGATTATAAATAATTATTAAATATCACTTTATGGT
TGCATCAACAGTTAACATTACCCTGTTATCCCTAAAAAAAAAACCCCGCCCCTGACAGGGCGGGGTTTTT
TTTTTAATATCGGAAAGAACATGTGAGCAAAAGGCCAGCAAAAGGCCAGGAACCGTAAAAAGGCCGCGTT
GCTGGCGTTTTTCCATAGGCTCCGCCCCCCTGACGAGCATCACAAAAATCGACGCTCAAGTCAGAGGTGG
CGAAACCCGACAGGACTATAAAGATACCAGGCGTTTCCCCCTGGAAGCTCCCTCGTGCGCTCTCCTGTTC
CGACCCTGCCGCTTACCGGATACCTGTCCGCCTTTCTCCCTTCGGGAAGCGTGGCGCTTTCTCATAGCTC
ACGCTGTAGGTATCTCAGTTCGGTGTAGGTCGTTCGCTCCAAGCTGGGCTGTGTGCACGAACCCCCCGTT
CAGCCCGACCGCTGCGCCTTATCCGGTAACTATCGTCTTGAGTCCAACCCGGTAAGACACGACTTATCGC
CACTGGCAGCAGCCACTGGTAACAGGATTAGCAGAGCGAGGTATGTAGGCGGTGCTACAGAGTTCTTGAA
GTGGTGGCCTAACTACGGCTACACTAGAAGAACAGTATTTGGTATCTGCGCTCTGCTGAAGCCAGTTACC
TTCGGAAAAAGAGTTGGTAGCTCTTGATCCGGCAAACAAACCACCGCTGGTAGCGGTGGTTTTTTTGTTT
GCAAGCAGCAGATTACGCGCAGAAAAAAAGGATCTCAAGAAGATCCTTTGATCTTTTCTACGGGGTCTGA
CGCTCAGTGGAACGAAAACTCACGTTAAGGGATTTTGGTCATGAGATTATCAAAAAGGATCTTCACCTAG
ATCCTTTTAAATTAAAAATGAAGTTTTAAATCAATCTAAAGTATATATGAGTAAACTTGGTCTGACAGTT
ACCAATGCTTAATCAGTGAGGCACCTATCTCAGCGATCTGTCTATTTCGTTCATCCATAGTTGCCTGACT
CCCCGTCGTGTAGATAACTACGATACGGGAGGGCTTACCATCTGGCCCCAGTGCTGCAATGATACCGCGA
GACCCACGCTCACCGGCTCCAGATTTATCAGCAATAAACCAGCCAGCCGGAAGGGCCGAGCGCAGAAGTG
GTCCTGCAACTTTATCCGCCTCCATCCAGTCTATTAATTGTTGCCGGGAAGCTAGAGTAAGTAGTTCGCC
AGTTAATAGTTTGCGCAACGTTGTTGCCATTGCTACAGGCATCGTGGTGTCACGCTCGTCGTTTGGTATG
GCTTCATTCAGCTCCGGTTCCCAACGATCAAGGCGAGTTACATGATCCCCCATGTTGTGCAAAAAAGCGG
TTAGCTCCTTCGGTCCTCCGATCGTTGTCAGAAGTAAGTTGGCCGCAGTGTTATCACTCATGGTTATGGC
AGCACTGCATAATTCTCTTACTGTCATGCCATCCGTAAGATGCTTTTCTGTGACTGGTGAGTACTCAACC
AAGTCATTCTGAGAATAGTGTATGCGGCGACCGAGTTGCTCTTGCCCGGCGTCAATACGGGATAATACCG
CGCCACATAGCAGAACTTTAAAAGTGCTCATCATTGGAAAACGTTCTTCGGGGCGAAAACTCTCAAGGAT
CTTACCGCTGTTGAGATCCAGTTCGATGTAACCCACTCGTGCACCCAACTGATCTTCAGCATCTTTTACT
TTCACCAGCGTTTCTGGGTGAGCAAAAACAGGAAGGCAAAATGCCGCAAAAAAGGGAATAAGGGCGACAC
GGAAATGTTGAATACTCATACTCTTCCTTTTTCAATATTATTGAAGCATTTATCAGGGTTATTGTCTCAT
GAGCGGATACATATTTGAATGTATTTAGAAAAATAAACAAATAGGGGTTCCGCGCACATTTCCCCGAAAA
GTGCCACCTGACGTC
Features (pLannotate 1.2.2; 12 found; start..end, strand, type, name):
    246..268     +  RBS            RBS: efficient ribosome binding site from bacteriophage T7 gene 10 (Olins and Rangwala, 1989)
    294..325     +  terminator     tonB terminator: bidirectional E. coli tonB-P14 transcription terminator
    379..406     +  misc_feature   MCS (fragment): pUC18/19 multiple cloning site
    410..434     +  CDS            M13 gene VIII (fragment) (sequence withheld): pVIII; VIII; major coat protein
    438..486     +  terminator     fd terminator (sequence withheld): central terminator from bacteriophage fd (Otsuka and Kunisawa, 1982)
    522..544     +  CDS            M13 gene VIII (fragment) (sequence withheld): pVIII; VIII; major coat protein
    548..596     +  terminator     fd terminator (sequence withheld): central terminator from bacteriophage fd (Otsuka and Kunisawa, 1982)
    632..671     +  CDS            rop (fragment): Rop protein, which maintains plasmids at low copy number; rop
    773..812     +  misc_feature   bom (fragment): basis of mobility region from pBR322
   1126..1714    -  rep_origin     ori: high-copy-number ColE1/pMB1/pBR322/pUC origin of replication
   1885..2745    -  CDS            AmpR: β-lactamase; bla; confers resistance to ampicillin, carbenicillin, and related antibiotics
   2746..2850    -  promoter       AmpR promoter: bla
