[The description below was written by a language model from this plasmid's Addgene catalogue record and pLannotate feature annotations shown in this document.]
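Description:
pUC57-Ter is a small (about 2.9 kb) high-copy bacterial plasmid built on the pUC57mini backbone that serves as the DNA donor in a CRISPR-associated transposase system. It replicates in E. coli from a ColE1/pUC-type origin and is selected with ampicillin through a β-lactamase gene driven by its native bla promoter. These two elements make up most of the annotated sequence.

The catalogue lists the insert, assembled by Gibson cloning, as a mini-Tn6677 element of Vibrio cholerae origin carrying a "Ter cassette". Tn6677 is a Tn7-like transposon whose transposase machinery is directed by a CRISPR–Cas complex and guide RNA. A mini version normally consists of the left and right transposon ends flanking a cargo, while the transposition proteins and guide are supplied in trans from other constructs. The automated feature table does not annotate the transposon ends themselves, so their positions cannot be read from the record. In the non-backbone region it does detect a cluster of transcription terminators: a bidirectional tonB terminator and two copies of the bacteriophage fd central terminator. Also found there are a T7 gene 10 ribosome binding site and a fragment of the pUC multiple cloning site. The terminators fit the "Ter" cargo name. Short hits to M13 gene VIII, rop and bom are small fragments, probably flanking or residual sequence rather than functional parts. No promoter or complete coding sequence is annotated within the cargo.

According to the record, the plasmid is used as a transposition donor, in work on RNA-guided, multicopy integration of DNA into bacterial chromosomes.
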