Addgene plasmid #170634: pUC57-Ter
Purpose: DNA donor for transposition
Depositing lab: Sheng Yang. Depositing organization: CAS Center for Excellence in Molecular Plant Sciences ("CEMPS"). Publication: Programming Cells by Multicopy Chromosomal Integration Using CRISPR-Associated Transposases. Zhang Y, Yang J, Yang S, Zhang J, Chen J, Tao R, Jiang Y, Yang J, Yang S. CRISPR J. 2021 Jun;4(3):350-359. doi: 10.1089/crispr.2021.0018. PubMed 34152213.
Backbone
  Vector backbone: pUC57mini
  Vector type: Bacterial Expression
Growth in bacteria
  Bacterial resistance: Ampicillin, 100 μg/mL
  Growth temperature: 37°C
  Growth strain: DH5alpha
  Copy number: High Copy
Gene/Insert
  Gene/Insert name: Mini-Tn6677, Ter cassette
  Species: Vibrio cholera
  Cloning method: Gibson Cloning
Terms and licenses: Academic/Nonprofit Terms; Industry Terms: Not Available to Industry
How to cite: pUC57-Ter was a gift from Sheng Yang (Addgene plasmid # 170634 ; http://n2t.net/addgene:170634 ; RRID:Addgene_170634)
